Addgene plasmid #31281: pBC2FG
Depositing lab: Aziz Sancar. Depositing organization: University of North Carolina at Chapel Hill. Publication: Biochemical analysis of the canonical model for the mammalian circadian clock. Ye R, Selby CP, Ozturk N, Annayev Y, Sancar A. J Biol Chem. 2011 Jul 22;286(29):25891-902. doi: 10.1074/jbc.M111.254680. Epub 2011 May 25. PubMed 21613214.
Backbone
  Vector backbone: pFastBacHTa
  Backbone manufacturer: Invitrogen
  Backbone size w/o insert (bp): 4856
  Vector type: Insect Expression
  Selectable markers: Gentamicin
Growth in bacteria
  Bacterial resistance: Ampicillin, 100 μg/mL
  Growth temperature: 37°C
  Growth strain: DH5alpha
  Copy number: High Copy
Gene/Insert
  Gene/Insert name: Cry2
  Species: M. musculus (mouse)
  Insert size (bp): 1803
  Entrez Gene: Cry2 (a.k.a. D130054K12Rik)
  Tag / fusion protein: His (N terminal on backbone); Flag (C terminal on insert)
  Cloning method: Restriction Enzyme; 5′ cloning site NcoI (not destroyed); 3′ cloning site XbaI (not destroyed)
  Sequencing primers: 5′ n/a
Terms and licenses: Academic/Nonprofit Terms; Industry Terms: Not Available to Industry
How to cite: pBC2FG was a gift from Aziz Sancar (Addgene plasmid # 31281 ; http://n2t.net/addgene:31281 ; RRID:Addgene_31281)
