[The description below was written by a language model from this plasmid's Addgene catalogue record.]
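Description:
pBC2FG is an insect-cell expression construct built on the commercial pFastBacHTa backbone (about 4.9 kb without insert), a donor plasmid of the Bac-to-Bac baculovirus system. It is maintained in standard E. coli cloning strains as a high-copy plasmid under ampicillin selection. The record also lists gentamicin as a selectable marker. In pFastBac-type vectors, the gentamicin resistance gene lies within the Tn7 transposable segment alongside the expression cassette, so it moves with the gene of interest into a baculovirus shuttle genome (bacmid) and allows recombinants to be selected. No feature table accompanies the entry, so element positions and the promoter are not explicitly recorded. pFastBacHT vectors generally use the strong, very late baculoviral polyhedrin promoter to drive expression in infected insect cells.

The insert is mouse Cry2 (cryptochrome 2), roughly 1.8 kb, cloned between NcoI and XbaI sites, both of which are retained. The encoded protein carries an N-terminal His tag supplied by the backbone and a C-terminal Flag tag supplied with the insert. This dual tagging allows metal-affinity and anti-Flag purification or detection, and sequential use of tags at both ends favours recovery of full-length protein. CRY2 is a core repressor of the mammalian circadian clock. The associated publication concerns biochemical analysis of the canonical clock model, which is consistent with using this plasmid to generate recombinant baculovirus and produce purified CRY2 for in vitro interaction and activity studies.
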