>Addgene plasmid #31281 | pBC2FG | addgene partial sequence | sequence record 36416 | polyhedrin-fwd
TTATGTTTCGTACAGTTTTGTATAAAAAAACCTATAAATATTCCGGATTATTCATACCGTCCCACCATCG
GGCGCGGATCTCGGTCCGAAACCATGTCGTACTACCATCACCATCACCATCACGATTACGATATCCCAAC
GACCGAAAACCTGTATTTTCAGGGCGCCATGGCGGCGGCTGCTGTGGTGGCAGCGACGGTCCCCGCGCAA
TCGATGGGCGCGGACGGCGCGTCCTCGGTGCACTGGTTCCGCAAAGGACTACGGCTCCACGACAACCCCG
CGCTGCTAGCTGCCGTGCGCGGGGCGCGCTGTGTGCGCTGCGTCTACATCCTCGACCCGTGGTTCGCGGC
CTCCTCGTCTGTGGGCATCAACCGATGGAGGTTCCTACTGCAATCTCTGGAAGATCTGGACACAAGCTTA
AGAAAGCTGAATTCGCGTCTGTTTGTAGTCCGGGGACAGCCAGCTGATGTGTTCCCAAGGCTGTTCAAGG
AATGGGGGGTGACCCGTTTGACCTTTGAATATGACTCTGAACCCTTTGGGAAAGAACGGGATGCAGCCAT
TATGAAGATGGCCAAGGAGGCTGGCGTGGAGGTGGTGACTGAGAACTCTCACACCCTCTATGACCTAGAC
AGAATCATCGAACTGAATGGGCAGAAACCACCCCTTACCTACAAGCGCTTTCAGGCCCTCATCAGCCGCA
TGGAGCTGCCCAAGAAGCCCGCGGTGGCTGTGAGCAGCCAGCAGATGGAGAGCTGCAGAGCTGAGATCCA
GGAGAACCATGACGACACCTATGGCGTGCCTTCCCTGGAGGAGCTGGGATTCCCCACGGAAGGACTTGGC
CCAGCTGTTTGGCAAGGA
