>Addgene plasmid #31281 | pBC2FG | addgene partial sequence | sequence record 37845 | SV40pA-R 5'-GAAATTTGTGATGCTATTGC-3'
CAATTGCATTCATTTTATGTTTCAGGTTCAGGGGGAGGTGTGGGAGGTTTTTTAAAGCAAGTAAAACCTC
TACAAATGTGGTATGGCTGATTATGATCCTCTAGTACTTCTCGACAAGCTTGGTACCGCATGCCTCGAGA
CTGCAGGCTCTAGATCACTTGTCGTCATCGTCTTTGTAGTCGGAGTCCTTGCTTGCTGGCTCTTGGGTAG
GCATCTCCGTCACTCTAGCCCGCTTGGTCAGTTCTTCACCAGGAGGTTCCTCGGCTGCTTCCAGCTTGCG
TTTGGGGGAAGCTGGGCCACTGGATAGTGCTCTGGGGCCTGTGTTGCTGATGCTCCCAGCTTGGCTTGAA
CCAGGCTCTGCCACAGGGTGACTGAGGTCTTCCACACAGGAAGGGACAGATGCCAATAGACAGAGTCCCC
GGTATCTCGACAGCTGTTGGTAGATCTGCTTCATTCGTTCAATGTTGAGCCGACTAGTCTCTGCATGATT
GACGATGGGCCGTGGGTAGTCCACGCCAATGATGCACTTGGCAGCCTTCTGAACTGACTCGGGGGCATTC
CAGGGCTCATAGATGTATCGAGAGGGGAAGCCTTTCAGTTTGGGCAGGTACCGCCGGATGTAGTCCCCAC
TGGGGTCTGTACGTCGGCCGAAGCCCACAGGGCAGTAGCAGTGGAAGAATTGTTGGAAGAAAGCACTGCA
GGACAGCCACATCCAGCTGCCTGCATTCACACTGAAATCGGCATCCAGGAGCAGCTCGTCAAATACCCGG
ACCCGCTCTCCCAGCTGACCCAGAGGTCCCCGCGG
